>Addgene plasmid #240207 | pCRISPRa-Theo-1 | addgene full sequence | sequence record 488872 | Addgene NGS Result
TTACGAAATCATCCTGTGGAGCTTAGTAGGTTTAGCAAGATGGCAGCGCCTAAATGTAGAATGATAAAAG
GATTAAGAGATTAATTTCCCTAAAAATGATAAAACAAGCGTTTTGAAAGCGCTTGTTTTTTTGGTTTGCA
GTCAGAGTAGAATAGAAGTATCAAAAAAAGCACCGACTCGGTGCCACTTTTTCAAGTTGATAACGGACTA
GCCTTATTTTAACTTGCTATGCTGTTTTGAATGGTTCCAACAAGATTATTTTATAACTTTTATAACAAAT
AATCAAGGAGAAATTCAAAGAAATTTATCAGCCATAAAACAATACTTAATACTATAGAATGATAACAAAA
TAAACTACTTTTTAAAAGAATTTTGTGTTATAATCTATTTATTATTAAGTATTGGGTAATATTTTTTGAA
GAGATATTTTGAAAAAGAAAAATTAAAGCATATTAAACTAATTTCGGAGGTCATTAAAACTATTATTGAA
ATCATCAAACTCATTATGGATTTAATTTAAACTTTTTATTTTAGGAGGCAAAAATGGATAAGAAATACTC
AATAGGCTTAGCTATCGGCACAAATAGCGTCGGATGGGCGGTGATCACTGATGAATATAAGGTTCCGTCT
AAAAAGTTCAAGGTTCTGGGAAATACAGACCGCCACAGTATCAAAAAAAATCTTATAGGGGCTCTTTTAT
TTGACAGTGGAGAGACAGCGGAAGCGACTCGTCTCAAACGGACAGCTCGTAGAAGGTATACACGTCGGAA
GAATCGTATTTGTTATCTACAGGAGATTTTTTCAAATGAGATGGCGAAAGTAGATGATAGTTTCTTTCAT
CGACTTGAAGAGTCTTTTTTGGTGGAAGAAGACAAGAAGCATGAACGTCATCCTATTTTTGGAAATATAG
TAGATGAAGTTGCTTATCATGAGAAATATCCAACTATCTATCATCTGCGAAAAAAATTGGTAGATTCTAC
TGATAAAGCGGATTTGCGCTTAATCTATTTGGCCTTAGCGCATATGATTAAGTTTCGTGGTCATTTTTTG
ATTGAGGGAGATTTAAATCCTGATAATAGTGATGTGGACAAACTATTTATCCAGTTGGTACAAACCTACA
ATCAATTATTTGAAGAAAACCCTATTAACGCAAGTGGAGTAGATGCTAAAGCGATTCTTTCTGCACGATT
GAGTAAATCAAGACGATTAGAAAATCTCATTGCTCAGCTCCCCGGTGAGAAGAAAAATGGCTTATTTGGG
AATCTCATTGCTTTGTCATTGGGTTTGACCCCTAATTTTAAATCAAATTTTGATTTGGCAGAAGATGCTA
AATTACAGCTTTCAAAAGATACTTACGATGATGATTTAGATAATTTATTGGCGCAAATTGGAGATCAATA
TGCTGATTTGTTTTTGGCAGCTAAGAATTTATCAGATGCTATTTTACTTTCAGATATCCTAAGAGTAAAT
ACTGAAATAACTAAGGCTCCCCTATCAGCTTCAATGATTAAACGCTACGATGAACATCATCAAGACTTGA
CTCTTTTAAAAGCTTTAGTTCGACAACAACTTCCAGAAAAGTATAAAGAAATCTTTTTTGATCAATCAAA
AAACGGATATGCAGGTTATATTGATGGGGGAGCTAGCCAAGAAGAATTTTATAAATTTATCAAACCAATT
TTAGAAAAAATGGATGGTACTGAGGAATTATTGGTGAAACTAAATCGTGAAGATTTGCTGCGCAAGCAAC
GGACCTTTGACAACGGCTCTATTCCCCATCAAATTCACTTGGGTGAGCTGCATGCTATTTTGAGAAGACA
AGAAGACTTTTATCCATTTTTAAAAGACAATCGTGAGAAGATTGAAAAAATCTTGACTTTTCGAATTCCT
TATTATGTTGGTCCATTGGCGCGTGGCAATAGTCGTTTTGCATGGATGACTCGGAAGTCTGAAGAAACAA
TTACCCCATGGAATTTTGAAGAAGTTGTCGATAAAGGTGCTTCAGCTCAATCATTTATTGAACGCATGAC
AAACTTTGATAAAAATCTTCCAAATGAAAAAGTACTACCAAAACATAGTTTGCTTTATGAGTATTTTACG
GTTTATAACGAATTGACAAAGGTCAAATATGTTACTGAAGGAATGCGAAAACCAGCATTTCTTTCAGGTG
AACAGAAGAAAGCCATTGTTGATTTACTCTTCAAAACAAATCGAAAAGTAACCGTTAAGCAATTAAAAGA
AGATTATTTCAAAAAAATAGAATGTTTTGATAGTGTTGAAATTTCAGGAGTTGAAGATAGATTTAATGCT
TCATTAGGTACCTACCATGATTTGCTAAAAATTATTAAAGATAAAGATTTTTTGGATAATGAAGAAAATG
AAGATATCTTAGAGGATATTGTTTTAACATTGACCTTATTTGAAGATAGGGAGATGATTGAGGAAAGACT
TAAAACATATGCTCACCTCTTTGATGATAAGGTGATGAAACAGCTTAAACGTCGCCGTTATACTGGTTGG
GGACGTTTGTCTCGAAAATTGATTAATGGTATTAGGGATAAGCAATCTGGCAAAACAATATTAGATTTTT
TGAAATCAGATGGTTTTGCCAATCGCAATTTTATGCAGCTGATCCATGATGATAGTTTGACATTTAAAGA
AGACATTCAAAAAGCACAAGTGTCTGGACAAGGCGATAGTTTACATGAACATATTGCAAATTTAGCTGGT
AGCCCTGCTATTAAAAAAGGTATTTTACAGACTGTAAAAGTTGTTGATGAATTGGTCAAAGTAATGGGGC
GGCATAAGCCAGAAAATATCGTTATTGAAATGGCACGTGAAAATCAGACAACTCAAAAGGGCCAGAAAAA
TTCGCGAGAGCGTATGAAACGAATCGAAGAAGGTATCAAAGAATTAGGAAGTCAGATTCTTAAAGAGCAT
CCTGTTGAAAATACTCAATTGCAAAATGAAAAGCTCTATCTCTATTATCTCCAAAATGGAAGAGACATGT
ATGTGGACCAAGAATTAGATATTAATCGTTTAAGTGATTATGATGTCGATGCCATTGTTCCACAAAGTTT
CCTTAAAGACGATTCAATAGACAATAAGGTCTTAACGCGTTCTGATAAAAATCGTGGTAAATCGGATAAC
GTTCCAAGTGAAGAAGTAGTCAAAAAGATGAAAAACTATTGGAGACAACTTCTAAACGCCAAGTTAATCA
CTCAACGTAAGTTTGATAATTTAACGAAAGCTGAACGTGGAGGTTTGAGTGAACTTGATAAAGCTGGTTT
TATCAAACGCCAATTGGTTGAAACTCGCCAAATCACTAAGCATGTGGCACAAATTTTGGATAGTCGCATG
AATACTAAATACGATGAAAATGATAAACTTATTCGAGAGGTTAAAGTGATTACCTTAAAATCTAAATTAG
TTTCTGACTTCCGAAAAGATTTCCAATTCTATAAAGTACGTGAGATTAACAATTACCATCATGCCCATGA
TGCGTATCTAAATGCCGTCGTTGGAACTGCTTTGATTAAGAAATATCCAAAACTTGAATCGGAGTTTGTC
TATGGTGATTATAAAGTTTATGATGTTCGTAAAATGATTGCTAAGTCTGAGCAAGAAATAGGCAAAGCAA
CCGCAAAATATTTCTTTTACTCTAATATCATGAACTTCTTCAAAACAGAAATTACACTTGCAAATGGAGA
GATTCGCAAACGCCCTCTAATCGAAACTAATGGGGAAACTGGAGAAATTGTCTGGGATAAAGGGCGAGAT
TTTGCCACAGTGCGCAAAGTATTGTCCATGCCCCAAGTCAATATTGTCAAGAAAACAGAAGTACAGACAG
GCGGATTCTCCAAGGAGTCAATTTTACCAAAAAGAAATTCGGACAAGCTTATTGCTCGTAAAAAAGACTG
GGATCCAAAAAAATATGGTGGTTTTGATAGTCCAACGGTAGCTTATTCAGTCCTAGTGGTTGCTAAGGTG
GAAAAAGGGAAATCGAAGAAGTTAAAATCCGTTAAAGAGTTACTAGGGATCACAATTATGGAAAGAAGTT
CCTTTGAAAAAAATCCGATTGACTTTTTAGAAGCTAAAGGATATAAGGAAGTTAAAAAAGACTTAATCAT
TAAACTACCTAAATATAGTCTTTTTGAGTTAGAAAACGGTCGTAAACGGATGCTGGCTAGTGCCGGAGAA
TTACAAAAAGGAAATGAGCTGGCTCTGCCAAGCAAATATGTGAATTTTTTATATTTAGCTAGTCATTATG
AAAAGTTGAAGGGTAGTCCAGAAGATAACGAACAAAAACAATTGTTTGTGGAGCAGCATAAGCATTATTT
AGATGAGATTATTGAGCAAATCAGTGAATTTTCTAAGCGTGTTATTTTAGCAGATGCCAATTTAGATAAA
GTTCTTAGTGCATATAACAAACATAGAGACAAACCAATACGTGAACAAGCAGAAAATATTATTCATTTAT
TTACGTTGACGAATCTTGGAGCTCCCGCTGCTTTTAAATATTTTGATACAACAATTGATCGTAAACGATA
TACGTCTACAAAAGAAGTTTTAGATGCCACTCTTATCCATCAATCCATCACTGGTCTTTATGAAACACGC
ATTGATTTGAGTCAGCTAGGAGGTGACTAACTCGAGTAAGGATCTCCAGGCATCAAATAAAACGAAAGGC
TCAGTCGAAAGACTGGGCCTTTCGTTTTATCTGTTGTTTGTCGGTGAACGCTCTCTACTAGAGTCACACT
GGCTCACCTTCGGGTGGGCCTTTCTGCGTTTATACCTAGAGCGCCCGGAAGAGAGTCAATTCAGGGTGGT
GAATCTGCAGTTTACGGCTAGCTCAGCCCTAGGTATTATGCTAGCGAATTCATTAAAGAGGAGAAAGGTA
CCATGGGGCCCGCTTCTAACTTTACTCAGTTCGTTCTCGTCGACAATGGCGGAACTGGCGACGTGACTGT
CGCCCCAAGCAACTTCGCTAACGGGATCGCTGAATGGATCAGCTCTAACTCGCGTTCACAGGCTTACAAA
GTAACCTGTAGCGTTCGTCAGAGCTCTGCGCAGAATCGCAAATACACCATCAAAGTCGAGGTGCCTAAAG
GCGCCTGGCGTTCGTACTTAAATATGGAACTAACCATTCCAATTTTCGCCACGAATTCCGACTGCGAGCT
TATTGTTAAGGCAATGCAAGGTCTCCTAAAAGATGGAAACCCGATTCCCTCAGCAATCGCAGCAAACTCC
GGCATCTACGGTGGCGGAGGTAGCATGTCCCATCAGAAAATTATTCAGGATCTTATCGCATGGATTGACG
AGCATATTGACCAGCCGCTTAACATTGATGTAGTCGCAAAAAAATCAGGCTATTCAAAGTGGTACTTGCA
ACGAATGTTCCGCACGGTGACGCATCAGACGCTTGGCGATTACATTCGCCAACGCCGCCTGTTACTGGCC
GCCGTTGAGTTGCGCACCACCGAGCGTCCGATTTTTGATATCGCAATGGACCTGGGTTATGTCTCGCAGC
AGACCTTCTCCCGCGTTTTCGCGCGGCAGTTTGATCGCACTCCCGCGGATTATCGCCACCGCCTGTAAGC
GGCCGCCACGCAAAAAACCCCGCTTCGGCGGGGTTTTTTCGCCCTAGGGATATATTCCGCTTCCTCGCTC
ACTGACTCGCTACGCTCGGTCGTTCGACTGCGGCGAGCGGAAATGGCTTACGAACGGGGCGGAGATTTCC
TGGAAGATGCCAGGAAGATACTTAACAGGGAAGTGAGAGGGCCGCGGCAAAGCCGTTTTTCCATAGGCTC
CGCCCCCCTGACAAGCATCACGAAATCTGACGCTCAAATCAGTGGTGGCGAAACCCGACAGGACTATAAA
GATACCAGGCGTTTCCCCCTGGCGGCTCCCTCGTGCGCTCTCCTGTTCCTGCCTTTCGGTTTACCGGTGT
CATTCCGCTGTTATGGCCGCGTTTGTCTCATTCCACGCCTGACACTCAGTTCCGGGTAGGCAGTTCGCTC
CAAGCTGGACTGTATGCACGAACCCCCCGTTCAGTCCGACCGCTGCGCCTTATCCGGTAACTATCGTCTT
GAGTCCAACCCGGAAAGACATGCAAAAGCACCACTGGCAGCAGCCACTGGTAATTGATTTAGAGGAGTTA
GTCTTGAAGTCATGCGCCGGTTAAGGCTAAACTGAAAGGACAAGTTTTGGTGACTGCGCTCCTCCAAGCC
AGTTACCTCGGTTCAAAGAGTTGGTAGCTCAGAGAACCTTCGAAAAACCGCCCTGCAAGGCGGTTTTTTC
GTTTTCAGAGCAAGAGATTACGCGCAGACCAAAACGATCTCAAGAAGATCATCTTATTAATCAGATAAAA
TATTTCTAGATTTCAGTGCAATTTATCTCTTCAAATGTAGCACCTGAAGTCAGCCCCATACGATATAAGT
TGTTACTAGATTGACAGCTAGCTCAGTCCTAGGTATAATACTAGTTGCAGCCACGTGTGAGAGTTGTTTT
AGAGCTAGAAATAGCAAGTTAAAATAAGGCTAGTCCGTTATCAACTTGAAAAAGTGTGTATGTGATCTGA
TACCAGCCTCATAGCTTGAGGATCACCCAAGTGGAGCGGAAACGCTGGCCCTTGGCAGCAGATCGCATAC
TTTTTTTTGAAGCTTGGGCCCGAACAAAAACTCATCTCAGAAGAGGATCTGAATAGCGCCGTCGACCATC
ATCATCATCATCATTGAGTTTAAACGGTCTCCAGCTTGGCTGTTTTGGCGGATGAGAGAAGATTTTCAGC
CTGATACAGATTAAATCAGAACGCAGAAGCGGTCTGATAAAACAGAATTTGCCTGGCGGCAGTAGCGCGG
TGGTCCCACCTGACCCCATGCCGAACTCAGAAGTGAAACGCCGTAGCGCCGATGGTAGTGTGGGGTCTCC
CCATGCGAGAGTAGGGAACTGCCAGGCATCAAATAAAACGAAAGGCTCAGTCGAAAGACTGGGCCTTTCG
TTTTATCTGTTGTTTGTCGGTGAACTGGATCCTTACTCGAGTCTAGACTGCAGGCTTCCTCGCTCACTGA
CTCGCTGCGCTCGGTCGTTCGGCTGCGGCGAGCGGTATCAGCTCACTCAAAGGCGGTAATACGGTTATCC
ACAGAATCAGGGGATAACGCAGGAAAGAACATGTGAGCAAAAGGCCAGCAAAAGGCCAGGAACCGTAAAA
AACTAGTGCTTGGATTCTCACCAATAAAAAACGCCCGGCGGCAACCGAGCGTTCTGAACAAATCCAGATG
GAGTTCTGAGGTCATTACTGGATCTATCAACAGGAGTCCAAGCGAGCTCGATATCAAATTACGCCCCGCC
CTGCCACTCATCGCAGTACTGTTGTAATTCATTAAGCATTCTGCCGACATGGAAGCCATCACAAACGGCA
TGATGAACCTGAATCGCCAGCGGCATCAGCACCTTGTCGCCTTGCGTATAATATTTGCCCATGGTGAAAA
CGGGGGCGAAGAAGTTGTCCATATTGGCCACGTTTAAATCAAAACTGGTGAAACTCACCCAGGGATTGGC
TGAGACGAAAAACATATTCTCAATAAACCCTTTAGGGAAATAGGCCAGGTTTTCACCGTAACACGCCACA
TCTTGCGAATATATGTGTAGAAACTGCCGGAAATCGTCGTGGTATTCACTCCAGAGCGATGAAAACGTTT
CAGTTTGCTCATGGAAAACGGTGTAACAAGGGTGAACACTATCCCATATCACCAGCTCACCGTCTTTCAT
TGCCATACGAAATTCCGGATGAGCATTCATCAGGCGGGCAAGAATGTGAATAAAGGCCGGATAAAACTTG
TGCTTATTTTTCTTTACGGTCTTTAAAAAGGCCGTAATATCCAGCTGAACGGTCTGGTTATAGGTACATT
GAGCAACTGACTGAAATGCCTCAAAATGTTCTTTACGATGCCATTGGGATATATCAACGGTGGTATATCC
AGTGATTTTTTTCTCCATTTTAGCTTCCTTAGCTCCTGAAAATCTCGATAACTCAAAAAATACGCCCGGT
AGTGATCTTATTTCATTATGGTGAAAGTTGGAACCTCTTACGTGCCGATCAACGTCTCATTTTCGCCAGA
TATCGACGTCTTAAG
Features (pLannotate 1.2.2; 18 found; start..end, strand, type, name):
    170..248     -  misc_RNA       tracrRNA: trans-activating CRISPR RNA for the Streptococcus pyogenes CRISPR/Cas9 system
    544..4648    +  CDS            dCas9 (fragment): catalytically dead mutant of the Cas9 endonuclease from the Streptococcus pyogenes Type II CRISPR/Cas system RNA-guided DNA-binding protein that lacks endonuclease activity due to the D10A mutation in the RuvC catalytic domain and the H840A mutation in the HNH catalytic domain
   4674..4745    +  terminator     rrnB T1 terminator: transcription terminator T1 from the E. coli rrnB gene
   4761..4788    +  terminator     T7Te terminator: phage T7 early transcription terminator
   4800..4834    +  promoter       lacIq promoter (fragment): lacI (mutant); In the lacIq allele, a single base change in the promoter boosts expression of the lacI gene about 10-fold.
   4912..5259    +  CDS            CAPSD_BPMS2 (fragment): Experimental evidence at protein level: Swiss-Prot protein existence level 1. Acts as a translational repressor of viral replicase synthesis late in infection. This latter function is the result of capsid protein interaction with an RNA hairpin which contains the replicase ribosome-binding site. From Escherichia phage MS2 (Bacteriophage MS2).
   5275..5595    +  CDS            soxS: SOXS_ECOLI - Experimental evidence at protein level: Swiss-Prot protein existence level 1. Transcriptional activator of the superoxide response regulon of E.coli that includes at least 10 genes such as sodA, nfo, zwf and micF. Binds the DNA sequence 5'-GCACN(7)CAA-3'. It also facilitates the subsequent binding of RNA polymerase to the micF and the nfo promoters. From Escherichia coli (strain K12).
   5655..5710    -  rep_origin     RSF ori (fragment): Plasmids containing the RSF 1030 origin of replication can be propagated in E. coli cells that contain additional plasmids with compatible origins.
   5798..6343    -  rep_origin     p15A ori: Plasmids containing the medium-copy-number p15A origin of replication can be propagated in E. coli cells that contain a second plasmid with the ColE1 origin.
   6451..6485    +  promoter       J23119(SpeI) promoter: bacterial promoter (Registry of Standard Biological Parts BBa J23119) modified to end with an SpeI site
   6506..6566    +  misc_RNA       gRNA scaffold (fragment): guide RNA scaffold for the Streptococcus pyogenes CRISPR/Cas9 system
   6717..6734    +  CDS            capTEV™ (fragment): composite tag for in vivo biotinylation, TEV protease cleavage, and 6xHis tagging
   6841..6956    +  ncRNA          5S rRNA: Accession: RF00001 - 5S ribosomal RNA
   6960..7006    +  terminator     rrnB T1 terminator: transcription terminator T1 from the E. coli rrnB gene
   7054..7182    -  rep_origin     RSF ori (fragment): Plasmids containing the RSF 1030 origin of replication can be propagated in E. coli cells that contain additional plasmids with compatible origins.
   7224..7318    -  terminator     lambda t0 terminator: transcription terminator from phage lambda
   7342..7998    -  CDS            cat: CAT_ECOLX - Experimental evidence at protein level: Swiss-Prot protein existence level 1. This enzyme is an effector of chloramphenicol resistance in bacteria. From Escherichia coli. This protein is used as a marker in many commonly used cloning vectors, such as pACYC184.
   7999..8101    -  promoter       cat promoter: promoter of the E. coli cat gene encoding chloramphenicol acetyltransferase
