[The description below was written by a language model from this plasmid's Addgene catalogue record and pLannotate feature annotations shown in this document.]
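Description:
pCRISPRa-Theo-1 is an 8.1 kb bacterial expression plasmid that carries all the components of a ligand-controlled CRISPR activation (CRISPRa) system on a single low-copy p15A replicon. It is maintained in E. coli under chloramphenicol selection, conferred by a cat gene with its native promoter and a lambda t0 terminator. The p15A origin is compatible with ColE1-type plasmids, so a separate reporter or target plasmid can be kept in the same cell. Short matches to the RSF origin, a capTEV tag and a lacIq promoter in the automated annotation are fragmentary and probably reflect sequence similarity rather than functional parts. The lacIq hit lies where the catalogue's J23107 promoter would be expected.

Three expression units make up the payload. Catalytically dead S. pyogenes Cas9 (D10A/H840A) is transcribed from the native Sp.pCas9 promoter region, which also retains an upstream tracrRNA element, and is followed by rrnB T1 and T7Te terminators. A fusion of the MS2 coat protein (MCP) to the E. coli transcriptional activator SoxS is driven by the weak constitutive promoter J23107. The strong constitutive J23119 promoter drives a 166 bp "metabolite-responsive" scaffold RNA (MR-scRNA, theophylline variant 1), ending at an rrnB terminator region. A scaffold RNA is a guide RNA extended with an MS2 hairpin that recruits MCP-SoxS, so dCas9 binding upstream of a promoter delivers the activator and switches on transcription. Here the scaffold is engineered to respond to theophylline, making activation depend on the small molecule, although the record does not detail the switching mechanism or the target sequence. The plasmid is intended for dynamic, metabolite-responsive regulation of bacterial genes, and part of it derives from an earlier bacterial CRISPRa plasmid.
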