Addgene plasmid #240207: pCRISPRa-Theo-1
Purpose: Bacterial CRISPRa vector expressing dCas9, MCP-SoxS, and a theophylline-responsive MR-scRNA
Depositing lab: Wilfred Chen. Depositing organization: University of Delaware. Publication: Metabolite-responsive scaffold RNAs for dynamic CRISPR transcriptional regulation. Stohr AM, Hansen H, Richards B, Park H, Goncalves AG, Agrawal A, Blenner M, Chen W. Nucleic Acids Res. 2025 Nov 13;53(21):gkaf1290. doi: 10.1093/nar/gkaf1290. PubMed 41277686.
Backbone
  Vector backbone: p15a
  Total vector size (bp): 8135
  Vector type: Bacterial Expression, CRISPR
Growth in bacteria
  Bacterial resistance: Chloramphenicol, 25 μg/mL
  Growth temperature: 37°C
  Growth strain: DH5alpha
  Copy number: Low Copy
Gene/Insert 1
  Gene/Insert name: dCas9
  Species: Synthetic
  Insert size (bp): 4107
  Promoter: Sp.pCas9
  Cloning method: Gibson Cloning
  Sequencing primers: 5′ None
Gene/Insert 2
  Gene/Insert name: MCP-SoxS
  Species: Synthetic
  Insert size (bp): 696
  Promoter: J23107
  Cloning method: Gibson Cloning
  Sequencing primers: 5′ None
Gene/Insert 3
  Gene/Insert name: Theophylline MR-scRNA variant 1
  Species: Synthetic
  Insert size (bp): 166
  Promoter: J23119
  Cloning method: Gibson Cloning
  Sequencing primers: 5′ None
Resource information
  A portion of this plasmid was derived from a plasmid made by: Jesse Zalatan (Addgene plasmid 153025)
Terms and licenses: Academic/Nonprofit Terms; Industry Terms: Not Available to Industry
How to cite: pCRISPRa-Theo-1 was a gift from Wilfred Chen (Addgene plasmid # 240207 ; http://n2t.net/addgene:240207 ; RRID:Addgene_240207)
